Addgene plasmid #60004: pBrain-GFP-shGL2
Purpose: Co-expresses control GL2 shRNA and GFP.
Depositing lab: Stephen Royle. Depositing organization: University of Liverpool. Publication: A TACC3/ch-TOG/clathrin complex stabilises kinetochore fibres by inter-microtubule bridging. Booth DG, Hood FE, Prior IA, Royle SJ. EMBO J. 2011 Mar 2;30(5):906-19. doi: 10.1038/emboj.2011.15. Epub 2011 Feb 4. PubMed 21297582.
Backbone
  Vector backbone: pBrain
  Backbone manufacturer: Stephen J Royle
  Backbone size w/o insert (bp): 4733
  Total vector size (bp): 5447
  Modifications to backbone: Inclusion of control shRNA to target GL2 (firefly luciferase).
  Vector type: Mammalian Expression, RNAi
  Selectable markers: Neomycin (select with G418)
Growth in bacteria
  Bacterial resistance: Kanamycin, 50 μg/mL
  Growth temperature: 37°C
  Growth strain: XL10 Gold
  Copy number: Unknown
Gene/Insert
  Gene/Insert name: EGFP
  gRNA/shRNA sequence: shGL2 - CGTACGCGGAATACTTCGA
  Species: A. victoria (Jellyfish), Photinus pyralis (Firefly)
  Cloning method: Restriction Enzyme; 5′ cloning site ApaLI (not destroyed); 3′ cloning site NheI (not destroyed)
  Sequencing primers: 5′ -; 3′ -
Terms and licenses: Academic/Nonprofit Terms; Industry Terms: Not Available to Industry
How to cite: pBrain-GFP-shGL2 was a gift from Stephen Royle (Addgene plasmid # 60004 ; http://n2t.net/addgene:60004 ; RRID:Addgene_60004)
