[The description below was written by a language model from this plasmid's Addgene catalogue record and pLannotate feature annotations shown in this document.]
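Description:
pBrain-GFP-shGL2 is a 5,447 bp mammalian expression and RNAi plasmid built on the pBrain backbone, designed to deliver a short hairpin RNA and a fluorescent marker from a single vector. It is propagated in E. coli through a high-copy ColE1/pUC-type origin and selected with kanamycin. The same NeoR/KanR (aminoglycoside phosphotransferase) gene sits behind both a bacterial bla-type promoter and the SV40 enhancer/early promoter and is followed by an HSV TK polyadenylation signal, so it also allows G418 selection in mammalian cells. An f1 origin is present as well.

The plasmid carries two independent transcription units. A human H1 RNA polymerase III promoter lies within a segment bearing pBluescript-derived elements (MCS fragments, T7 and T3 promoters, lac promoter/operator and a lacZα fragment). The unannotated interval just downstream of H1 is where the shGL2 hairpin would be expected, although the feature table does not mark it. According to the record, this hairpin targets GL2, a firefly (Photinus pyralis) luciferase sequence, and it serves as a control shRNA. Separately, the CMV immediate-early enhancer and promoter drive EGFP, which is followed by a multiple cloning site and the SV40 poly(A) signal. This layout resembles a C-terminal fusion-style EGFP vector, although here EGFP is the only recorded insert.

Because GFP is co-expressed with the hairpin, transfected cells can be identified by fluorescence. The construct is the control counterpart for knockdown experiments done with other pBrain plasmids. The associated publication concerns a TACC3/ch-TOG/clathrin complex at kinetochore fibres. Small annotated fragments (lacI, ble, large T antigen, bGH poly(A)) appear to be backbone remnants rather than functional parts.
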