Features (pLannotate 1.2.2; 24 found; start..end, strand, type, name):
      9..99      -  CDS            lacZα (fragment): LacZα fragment of β-galactosidase; lacZ fragment
    102..120     +  promoter       T7 promoter: promoter for bacteriophage T7 RNA polymerase
    129..190     +  misc_feature   MCS (fragment): pBluescript multiple cloning site
    189..403     +  promoter       H1 promoter: human H1 RNA promoter
    468..509     +  misc_feature   MCS (fragment): pBluescript multiple cloning site
    521..539     -  promoter       T3 promoter: promoter for bacteriophage T3 RNA polymerase
    584..600     -  protein_bind   lac operator: The lac repressor binds to the lac operator to inhibit transcription in E. coli. This inhibition can be relieved by adding lactose or isopropyl-β-D-thiogalactopyranoside (IPTG). lac repressor encoded by lacI
    608..638     -  promoter       lac promoter: promoter for the E. coli lac operon
    653..674     -  protein_bind   CAP binding site: CAP binding activates transcription in the presence of cAMP. E. coli catabolite activator protein
    687..725     -  CDS            lacI (fragment): lac repressor; lacI; The lac repressor binds to the lac operator to inhibit transcription in E. coli. This inhibition can be relieved by adding lactose or isopropyl-β-D-thiogalactopyranoside (IPTG).
    777..1080    +  enhancer       CMV enhancer: human cytomegalovirus immediate early enhancer
   1081..1284    +  promoter       CMV promoter: human cytomegalovirus (CMV) immediate early promoter
   1329..2045    +  CDS            EGFP: EGFP is a basic (constitutively fluorescent) green fluorescent protein published in 1996, derived from Aequorea victoria. It is reported to be a rapidly-maturing weak dimer with moderate acid sensitivity.
   2046..2111    +  misc_feature   MCS: multiple cloning site
   2128..2212    +  CDS            large T antigen (fragment): large T antigen from SV40 (simian virus 40)
   2235..2356    +  polyA_signal   SV40 poly(A) signal: SV40 polyadenylation signal
   2390..2818    -  rep_origin     f1 ori (sequence partly withheld): f1 bacteriophage origin of replication; arrow indicates direction of (+) strand synthesis
   2845..2949    +  promoter       AmpR promoter: bla
   2951..3308    +  promoter       SV40 promoter: SV40 enhancer and early promoter
   3343..4137    +  CDS            NeoR/KanR: aminoglycoside phosphotransferase from Tn5; aph(3')-II (or nptII); confers resistance to neomycin, kanamycin, and G418 (Geneticin®)
   4158..4310    +  CDS            ble (fragment): BLE_KLEPN - Experimental evidence at protein level: Swiss-Prot protein existence level 1. Binding protein with a strong affinity to the bleomycin family of antibiotics. Binds to CL990; an antimitotic-antibiotic compound. From Klebsiella pneumoniae.
   4369..4416    +  polyA_signal   HSV TK poly(A) signal: herpes simplex virus thymidine kinase polyadenylation signal (Cole and Stacy, 1985)
   4507..4523    -  polyA_signal   bGH poly(A) signal (fragment): bovine growth hormone polyadenylation signal
   4745..5333    +  rep_origin     ori: high-copy-number ColE1/pMB1/pBR322/pUC origin of replication
>Addgene plasmid #60004 | pBrain-GFP-shGL2 | depositor full sequence | sequence record 95653 | pBrain-GFP-shGL2 sequence 5447 bps
TAGTTATTCTGGCGAAAGGGGGATGTGCTGCAAGGCGATTAAGTTGGGTAACGCCAGGGTTTTCCCAGTC
ACGACGTTGTAAAACGACGGCCAGTGAATTGTAATACGACTCACTATAGGGCGAATTGGAGCTCCACCGC
GGTGGCGGCCGCTCTAGAACTAGTGGATCCCCCGGGCTGCAGGAATTCGAACGCTGACGTCATCAACCCG
CTCCAAGGAATCGCGGGCCCAGTGTCACTAGGCGGGAACACCCAGCGCGCGTGCGCCCTGGCAGGAAGAT
GGCTGTGAGGGACAGGGGAGTGGCGCCCTGCAATATTTGCATGTCGCTATGTGTTCTGGGAAATCACCAT
AAACGTGAAATGTCTTTGGATTTGGGAATCTTATAAGTTCTGTATGAGACCACAGATCCCCCGTACGCGG
AATACTTCGATTCAAGAGATCGAAGTATTCCGCGTACGTTTTTGGAAAAGCTTATCGATACCGTCGACCT
CGAGGGGGGGCCCGGTACCAGCTTTTGTTCCCTTTAGTGAGGGTTAATTTCGAGCTTGGCGTAATCATGG
TCATAGCTGTTTCCTGTGTGAAATTGTTATCCGCTCACAATTCCACACAACATACGAGCCGGAAGCATAA
AGTGTAAAGCCTGGGGTGCCTAATGAGTGAGCTAACTCACATTAATTGCGTTGCGCTCACTGCCCGCTTT
CCAGTCGGGAAACCTGTCGTGCCAGATAGTAATCAATTACGGGGTCATTAGTTCATAGCCCATATATGGA
GTTCCGCGTTACATAACTTACGGTAAATGGCCCGCCTGGCTGACCGCCCAACGACCCCCGCCCATTGACG
TCAATAATGACGTATGTTCCCATAGTAACGCCAATAGGGACTTTCCATTGACGTCAATGGGTGGAGTATT
TACGGTAAACTGCCCACTTGGCAGTACATCAAGTGTATCATATGCCAAGTACGCCCCCTATTGACGTCAA
TGACGGTAAATGGCCCGCCTGGCATTATGCCCAGTACATGACCTTATGGGACTTTCCTACTTGGCAGTAC
ATCTACGTATTAGTCATCGCTATTACCATGGTGATGCGGTTTTGGCAGTACATCAATGGGCGTGGATAGC
GGTTTGACTCACGGGGATTTCCAAGTCTCCACCCCATTGACGTCAATGGGAGTTTGTTTTGGCACCAAAA
TCAACGGGACTTTCCAAAATGTCGTAACAACTCCGCCCCATTGACGCAAATGGGCGGTAGGCGTGTACGG
TGGGAGGTCTATATAAGCAGAGCTGGTTTAGTGAACCGTCAGATCCGCTAGCGCTACCGGTCGCCACCAT
GGTGAGCAAGGGCGAGGAGCTGTTCACCGGGGTGGTGCCCATCCTGGTCGAGCTGGACGGCGACGTAAAC
GGCCACAAGTTCAGCGTGTCCGGCGAGGGCGAGGGCGATGCCACCTACGGCAAGCTGACCCTGAAGTTCA
TCTGCACCACCGGCAAGCTGCCCGTGCCCTGGCCCACCCTCGTGACCACCCTGACCTACGGCGTGCAGTG
CTTCAGCCGCTACCCCGACCACATGAAGCAGCACGACTTCTTCAAGTCCGCCATGCCCGAAGGCTACGTC
CAGGAGCGCACCATCTTCTTCAAGGACGACGGCAACTACAAGACCCGCGCCGAGGTGAAGTTCGAGGGCG
ACACCCTGGTGAACCGCATCGAGCTGAAGGGCATCGACTTCAAGGAGGACGGCAACATCCTGGGGCACAA
GCTGGAGTACAACTACAACAGCCACAACGTCTATATCATGGCCGACAAGCAGAAGAACGGCATCAAGGTG
AACTTCAAGATCCGCCACAACATCGAGGACGGCAGCGTGCAGCTCGCCGACCACTACCAGCAGAACACCC
CCATCGGCGACGGCCCCGTGCTGCTGCCCGACAACCACTACCTGAGCACCCAGTCCGCCCTGAGCAAAGA
CCCCAACGAGAAGCGCGATCACATGGTCCTGCTGGAGTTCGTGACCGCCGCCGGGATCACTCTCGGCATG
GACGAGCTGTACAAGTCCGGACTCAGATCTCGAGCTCAAGCTTCGAATTCTGCAGTCGACGGTACCGCGG
GCCCGGGATCCACCGGATCTAGATAACTGATCATAATCAGCCATACCACATTTGTAGAGGTTTTACTTGC
TTTAAAAAACCTCCCACACCTCCCCCTGAACCTGAAACATAAAATGAATGCAATTGTTGTTGTTAACTTG
TTTATTGCAGCTTATAATGGTTACAAATAAAGCAATAGCATCACAAATTTCACAAATAAAGCATTTTTTT
CACTGCATTCTAGTTGTGGTTTGTCCAAACTCATCAATGTATCTTAACGCGTAAATTGTAAGCGTTAATA
TTTTGTTAAAATTCGCGTTAAATTTTTGTTAAATCAGCTCATTTTTTAACCAATAGGCCGAAATCGGCAA
AATCCCTTATAAATCAAAAGAATAGACCGAGATAGGGT
[37 nt withheld, positions 2489-2525]
AAAGAACGTGGACTCCAACGTCAAAGG
[49 nt withheld, positions 2553-2601]
T
[91 nt withheld, positions 2603-2693]
G
[124 nt withheld, positions 2695-2818]
CAGGTGGCACTTTTCGGGGAAATGTGCGCGGAACCCCTATTTGTTTATTTTTCTAAATACATTCAAATAT
GTATCCGCTCATGAGACAATAACCCTGATAAATGCTTCAATAATATTGAAAAAGGAAGAGTCCTGAGGCG
GAAAGAACCAGCTGTGGAATGTGTGTCAGTTAGGGTGTGGAAAGTCCCCAGGCTCCCCAGCAGGCAGAAG
TATGCAAAGCATGCATCTCAATTAGTCAGCAACCAGGTGTGGAAAGTCCCCAGGCTCCCCAGCAGGCAGA
AGTATGCAAAGCATGCATCTCAATTAGTCAGCAACCATAGTCCCGCCCCTAACTCCGCCCATCCCGCCCC
TAACTCCGCCCAGTTCCGCCCATTCTCCGCCCCATGGCTGACTAATTTTTTTTATTTATGCAGAGGCCGA
GGCCGCCTCGGCCTCTGAGCTATTCCAGAAGTAGTGAGGAGGCTTTTTTGGAGGCCTAGGCTTTTGCAAA
GATCGATCAAGAGACAGGATGAGGATCGTTTCGCATGATTGAACAAGATGGATTGCACGCAGGTTCTCCG
GCCGCTTGGGTGGAGAGGCTATTCGGCTATGACTGGGCACAACAGACAATCGGCTGCTCTGATGCCGCCG
TGTTCCGGCTGTCAGCGCAGGGGCGCCCGGTTCTTTTTGTCAAGACCGACCTGTCCGGTGCCCTGAATGA
ACTGCAAGACGAGGCAGCGCGGCTATCGTGGCTGGCCACGACGGGCGTTCCTTGCGCAGCTGTGCTCGAC
GTTGTCACTGAAGCGGGAAGGGACTGGCTGCTATTGGGCGAAGTGCCGGGGCAGGATCTCCTGTCATCTC
ACCTTGCTCCTGCCGAGAAAGTATCCATCATGGCTGATGCAATGCGGCGGCTGCATACGCTTGATCCGGC
TACCTGCCCATTCGACCACCAAGCGAAACATCGCATCGAGCGAGCACGTACTCGGATGGAAGCCGGTCTT
GTCGATCAGGATGATCTGGACGAAGAGCATCAGGGGCTCGCGCCAGCCGAACTGTTCGCCAGGCTCAAGG
CGAGCATGCCCGACGGCGAGGATCTCGTCGTGACCCATGGCGATGCCTGCTTGCCGAATATCATGGTGGA
AAATGGCCGCTTTTCTGGATTCATCGACTGTGGCCGGCTGGGTGTGGCGGACCGCTATCAGGACATAGCG
TTGGCTACCCGTGATATTGCTGAAGAGCTTGGCGGCGAATGGGCTGACCGCTTCCTCGTGCTTTACGGTA
TCGCCGCTCCCGATTCGCAGCGCATCGCCTTCTATCGCCTTCTTGACGAGTTCTTCTGAGCGGGACTCTG
GGGTTCGAAATGACCGACCAAGCGACGCCCAACCTGCCATCACGAGATTTCGATTCCACCGCCGCCTTCT
ATGAAAGGTTGGGCTTCGGAATCGTTTTCCGGGACGCCGGCTGGATGATCCTCCAGCGCGGGGATCTCAT
GCTGGAGTTCTTCGCCCACCCTAGGGGGAGGCTAACTGAAACACGGAAGGAGACAATACCGGAAGGAACC
CGCGCTATGACGGCAATAAAAAGACAGAATAAAACGCACGGTGTTGGGTCGTTTGTTCATAAACGCGGGG
TTCGGTCCCAGGGCTGGCACTCTGTCGATACCCCACCGAGACCCCATTGGGGCCAATACGCCCGCGTTTC
TTCCTTTTCCCCACCCCACCCCCCAAGTTCGGGTGAAGGCCCAGGGCTCGCAGCCAACGTCGGGGCGGCA
GGCCCTGCCATAGCCTCAGGTTACTCATATATACTTTAGATTGATTTAAAACTTCATTTTTAATTTAAAA
GGATCTAGGTGAAGATCCTTTTTGATAATCTCATGACCAAAATCCCTTAACGTGAGTTTTCGTTCCACTG
AGCGTCAGACCCCGTAGAAAAGATCAAAGGATCTTCTTGAGATCCTTTTTTTCTGCGCGTAATCTGCTGC
TTGCAAACAAAAAAACCACCGCTACCAGCGGTGGTTTGTTTGCCGGATCAAGAGCTACCAACTCTTTTTC
CGAAGGTAACTGGCTTCAGCAGAGCGCAGATACCAAATACTGTCCTTCTAGTGTAGCCGTAGTTAGGCCA
CCACTTCAAGAACTCTGTAGCACCGCCTACATACCTCGCTCTGCTAATCCTGTTACCAGTGGCTGCTGCC
AGTGGCGATAAGTCGTGTCTTACCGGGTTGGACTCAAGACGATAGTTACCGGATAAGGCGCAGCGGTCGG
GCTGAACGGGGGGTTCGTGCACACAGCCCAGCTTGGAGCGAACGACCTACACCGAACTGAGATACCTACA
GCGTGAGCTATGAGAAAGCGCCACGCTTCCCGAAGGGAGAAAGGCGGACAGGTATCCGGTAAGCGGCAGG
GTCGGAACAGGAGAGCGCACGAGGGAGCTTCCAGGGGGAAACGCCTGGTATCTTTATAGTCCTGTCGGGT
TTCGCCACCTCTGACTTGAGCGTCGATTTTTGTGATGCTCGTCAGGGGGGCGGAGCCTATGGAAAAACGC
CAGCAACGCGGCCTTTTTACGGTTCCTGGCCTTTTGCTGGCCTTTTGCTCACATGTTCTTTCCTGCGTTA
TCCCCTGATTCTGTGGATAACCGTATTACCGCCATGCAT
