>Addgene plasmid #60004 | pBrain-GFP-shGL2 | addgene partial sequence | sequence record 97420 | M13pUC-Fwd 5'-CCCAGTCACGACGTTGTAAAACG-3'
ACTATAGGGCGAATTGGAGCTCCACCGCGGTGGCGGCCGCTCTAGAACTAGTGGATCCCCCGGGCTGCAG
GAATTCGAACGCTGACGTCATCAACCCGCTCCAAGGAATCGCGGGCCCAGTGTCACTAGGCGGGAACACC
CAGCGCGCGTGCGCCCTGGCAGGAAGATGGCTGTGAGGGACAGGGGAGTGGCGCCCTGCAATATTTGCAT
GTCGCTATGTGTTCTGGGAAATCACCATAAACGTGAAATGTCTTTGGATTTGGGAATCTTATAAGTTCTG
TATGAGACCACAGATCCCCCGTACGCGGAA
