>Addgene plasmid #60004 | pBrain-GFP-shGL2 | addgene partial sequence | sequence record 97471 | CMV-F 5'-CGCAAATGGGCGGTAGGCGTG-3'
GTGAACCGTCAGATCCGCTAGCGCTACCGGTCGCCACCATGGTGAGCAAGGGCGAGGAGCTGTTCACCGG
GGTGGTGCCCATCCTGGTCGAGCTGGACGGCGACGTAAACGGCCACAAGTTCAGCGTGTCCGGCGAGGGC
GAGGGCGATGCCACCTACGGCAAGCTGACCCTGAAGTTCATCTGCACCACCGGCAAGCTGCCCGTGCCCT
GGCCCACCCTCGTGACCACCCTGACCTACGGCGTGCAGTGCTTCAGCCGCTACCCCGACCACATGAAGCA
GCACGACTTCTTCAAGTCCGCCATGCCCGAAGGCTACGTCCAGGAGCGCACCATCTTCTTCAAGGACGAC
GGCAACTACAAGACCCGCGCCGAGGTGAAGTTCGAGGGCGACACCCTGGTGAACCGCATCGAGCTGAAGG
GCATCGACTTCAAGGAGGACGGCAACATCCTGGGGCACAAGCTGGAGTACAACTACAACAGCCACAACGT
CTATATCATGGCCGACAAGCAGAAGAACGGCATCAAGGTGAACTTCAAGATCCGCCACAACATCGAGGAC
GGCAGCGTGCAGCTCGCCGACCACTACCAGCAGAACACCCCCATCGGCGACGGCCCCGTGCTGCTGCCCG
ACAACCACTACCTGAGCACCCAGTCCGCCCTGAGCAAAGACCCCAACGAGAAGCGCGATCACATGGTCCT
GCTGGAGTTCGTGACCGCCGCCGGGATCACTCTCGGCATGGACGAGCTGTACAAGTCCGGACTCAGATCT
CGAGCTCAAGCTTCGAATTCTGCAGTCGACGGTACCGCGGGCCCGG
