>Addgene plasmid #60004 | pBrain-GFP-shGL2 | addgene partial sequence | sequence record 98220 | M13pUC-Fwd 5'-CCCAGTCACGACGTTGTAAAACG-3'
CGACTCACTATAGGGCGAATTGGAGCTCCACCGCGGTGGCGGCCGCTCTAGAACTAGTGGATCCCCCGGG
CTGCAGGAATTCGAACGCTGACGTCATCAACCCGCTCCAAGGAATCGCGGGCCCAGTGTCACTAGGCGGG
AACACCCAGCGCGCGTGCGCCCTGGCAGGAAGATGGCTGTGAGGGACAGGGGAGTGGCGCCCTGCAATAT
TTGCATGTCGCTATGTGTTCTGGGAAATCACCATAAACGTGAAATGTCTTTGGATTTGGGAATCTTATAA
GTTCTGTATGAGACCACAGATCCCCCGTACGCGGAATACTTCGATTCAAGAGATCGAAGTATTCCGCGTA
CGTTTTTGGAAAAGCTTATCGATACCGTCGACCTCGAGGGGGGGCCCGGTACCAGCTTTTGTTCCCTTTA
GTGAGGGTTAATTTCGAGCTTGGCGTAATCATGGTCATAGCTGTTTCCTGTGTGAAATTGTTATCCGCTC
ACAATTCCACACAACATACGAGCCGGAAGCATAAAGTGTAAAGCCTGGGGTGCCTAATGAGTGAGCTAAC
TCACATTAATTGCGTTGCGCTCACTGCCCGCTTTCCAGTCGGGAAACCTGTCGTGCCAGATAGTAATCAA
